Addgene plasmid #170703: tetO-SOX9
Purpose: doxycycline-inducible overexpression of SOX9
Depositing lab: Paul Burridge. Depositing organization: Northwestern University. Publication: A novel transcription factor combination for direct reprogramming to a spontaneously contracting human cardiomyocyte-like state. Romero-Tejeda M, Fonoudi H, Weddle CJ, DeKeyser JM, Lenny B, Fetterman KA, Magdy T, Sapkota Y, Epting C, Burridge PW. J Mol Cell Cardiol. 2023 Jul 6:S0022-2828(23)00106-2. doi: 10.1016/j.yjmcc.2023.06.005. PubMed 37421991.
Backbone
  Vector backbone: FU-tetO-Gateway
  Backbone manufacturer: addgene plasmid #43914
  Backbone size w/o insert (bp): 8600
  Total vector size (bp): 10137
  Modifications to backbone: SOX9 ORF added to plasmid using Gateway cloning
  Vector type: Mammalian Expression, Lentiviral ; Doxycycline Inducible
Growth in bacteria
  Bacterial resistance: Ampicillin, 100 μg/mL
  Growth temperature: 30°C
  Growth strain: NEB Stable
  Copy number: Low Copy
Gene/Insert
  Gene/Insert name: SOX9 (alt name: SRY-box 9)
  Species: H. sapiens (human)
  Insert size (bp): 1564
  GenBank ID: 6662
  Entrez Gene: SOX9 (a.k.a. CMD1, CMPD1, ENH13, SRA1, SRXX2, SRXY10, TES, TESCO)
  Promoter: TRE promoter, Tet-ON
  Cloning method: Gateway Cloning
  Sequencing primers: 5′ LNCX; T7
Resource information
  A portion of this plasmid was derived from a plasmid made by: SOX9 cDNA obtained from Dharmacon (Catalog ID:MHS6278-202760124)
Terms and licenses: Academic/Nonprofit Terms; Industry Terms: Not Available to Industry
Depositor comments: This plasmid was generated using Gateway cloning. attB sites were added to SOX9 via PCR reaction using pCMV-SPORT6-SOX9 as a template. Resulting fragements were recombined with pDONR221 to generate an entry clone. LR reaction was performed using the destination vector FU-tetO-Gateway (Addgene Plasmid #19778).
How to cite: tetO-SOX9 was a gift from Paul Burridge (Addgene plasmid # 170703 ; http://n2t.net/addgene:170703 ; RRID:Addgene_170703)
