[The description below was written by a language model from this plasmid's Addgene catalogue record and pLannotate feature annotations shown in this document.]
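Description:
tetO-SOX9 is a lentiviral transfer plasmid of about 10.1 kb for doxycycline-inducible overexpression of human SOX9 (SRY-box 9) in mammalian cells. It was made by Gateway LR recombination of a SOX9 entry clone into the FU-tetO-Gateway destination vector. In bacteria it is maintained through a ColE1/pUC-type origin and selected with ampicillin via the AmpR β-lactamase gene. The catalogue entry lists it as low copy even though the annotated origin is of the high-copy type. An f1 origin is also present. Outside the LTR-flanked region, an SV40/EM7-driven BleoR cassette with an SV40 poly(A) signal is annotated, which would confer Zeocin resistance. It would not be packaged into virus.

The viral portion uses a CMV enhancer/promoter fused to a truncated HIV-1 5' LTR to drive genomic RNA synthesis in packaging cells. This is followed by the Ψ packaging signal with a partial gag sequence, the RRE for Rev-dependent nuclear export, and the cPPT/CTS. The expression cassette consists of a tetracycline response element with seven tetO repeats joined to a minimal CMV promoter, then the SOX9 coding sequence flanked by attB1 and attB2 sites. A V5 epitope is annotated downstream of attB2, but the record does not say whether it is fused in frame to SOX9. A WPRE enhances transcript expression, and the cassette ends with a truncated 3' LTR and a bGH poly(A) signal.

No transactivator is annotated on the plasmid, so Tet-On induction requires one such as rtTA supplied separately. The associated publication used such constructs to test transcription factor combinations for direct reprogramming toward a human cardiomyocyte-like state.
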