Features (pLannotate 1.2.2; 36 found; start..end, strand, type, name):
     33..85      -  misc_feature   bom (fragment): basis of mobility region from pBR322
    240..619     +  enhancer       CMV enhancer: human cytomegalovirus immediate early enhancer
    620..819     +  promoter       CMV promoter: human cytomegalovirus (CMV) immediate early promoter
    837..1017    +  LTR            5' LTR (truncated): truncated 5' long terminal repeat (LTR) from HIV-1
   1064..1189    +  misc_feature   HIV-1 Ψ: packaging signal of human immunodeficiency virus type 1
   1173..1536    +  CDS            HIV-1 gag (fragment): gag protein from human immunodeficiency virus 1; gag
   1682..1915    +  misc_feature   RRE: The Rev response element (RRE) of HIV-1 allows for Rev-dependent mRNA export from the nucleus to the cytoplasm.
   2292..2392    +  CDS            Rev (fragment): human immunodeficiency virus 1 (HIV-1) Rev protein; rev; enhances nuclear export of unspliced and incompletely spliced viral mRNAs
   2442..2559    +  misc_feature   cPPT/CTS: central polypurine tract and central termination sequence of HIV-1
   2612..2882    +  protein_bind   tetracycline response element: contains seven copies of the tetracycline operator tetO tetracycline repressor TetR
   2893..2910    +  misc_feature   MCS (fragment): pUC18/19 multiple cloning site
   2915..2953    +  promoter       minimal CMV promoter: human cytomegalovirus (CMV) immediate early promoter
   3053..3071    +  promoter       T7 promoter: promoter for bacteriophage T7 RNA polymerase
   3103..3127    +  protein_bind   attB1: mutant version of attB; recombination site for the Gateway® BP reaction BP Clonase™
   3133..4659    +  CDS            SOX9: SOX9_HUMAN - Experimental evidence at protein level: Swiss-Prot protein existence level 1. Transcription factor that plays a key role in chondrocytes differentiation and skeletal development (PubMed:24038782). Specifically binds the 5'-ACAAAG-3' DNA motif present in enhancers and super-enhancers and promotes expression of genes important for chondrogenesis, including cartilage matrix protein-coding genes COL2A1, COL4A2, COL9A1, COL11A2 and ACAN, SOX5 and SOX6 (PubMed:8640233). Also binds to some promoter regions (By similarity). Plays a central role in successive steps of chondrocyte different
   4664..4688    -  protein_bind   attB2: mutant version of attB; recombination site for the Gateway® BP reaction BP Clonase™
   4714..4755    +  CDS            V5 tag: epitope tag from simian virus 5
   4809..4832    +  misc_feature   MCS (fragment): pBluescript multiple cloning site
   4832..5420    +  misc_feature   WPRE: woodchuck hepatitis virus posttranscriptional regulatory element
   5357..5938    +  CDS            nef (fragment): NEF_HV1H2 - Experimental evidence at protein level: Swiss-Prot protein existence level 1. Extracellular Nef protein targets CD4(+) T-lymphocytes for apoptosis by interacting with CXCR4 surface receptors. From Human immunodeficiency virus type 1 group M subtype B (isolate HXB2) (HIV-1).
   5945..6125    +  LTR            5' LTR (truncated): truncated 5' long terminal repeat (LTR) from HIV-1
   6157..6381    +  polyA_signal   bGH poly(A) signal: bovine growth hormone polyadenylation signal
   6385..6406    +  promoter       SV40 promoter (fragment): SV40 enhancer and early promoter
   6427..6855    +  rep_origin     f1 ori (sequence partly withheld): f1 bacteriophage origin of replication; arrow indicates direction of (+) strand synthesis
   6869..7198    +  promoter       SV40 promoter: SV40 enhancer and early promoter
   7246..7293    +  promoter       EM7 promoter: synthetic bacterial promoter&nbsp
   7312..7686    +  CDS            BleoR: antibiotic-binding protein; Sh ble from Streptoalloteichus hindustanus; confers resistance to bleomycin, phleomycin, and Zeocin™
   7696..7821    +  CDS            ble (fragment): BLE_KLEPN - Experimental evidence at protein level: Swiss-Prot protein existence level 1. Binding protein with a strong affinity to the bleomycin family of antibiotics. Binds to CL990; an antimitotic-antibiotic compound. From Klebsiella pneumoniae.
   7816..7937    +  polyA_signal   SV40 poly(A) signal: SV40 polyadenylation signal
   8010..8026    -  protein_bind   lac operator: The lac repressor binds to the lac operator to inhibit transcription in E. coli. This inhibition can be relieved by adding lactose or isopropyl-β-D-thiogalactopyranoside (IPTG). lac repressor encoded by lacI
   8034..8064    -  promoter       lac promoter: promoter for the E. coli lac operon
   8079..8100    -  protein_bind   CAP binding site: CAP binding activates transcription in the presence of cAMP. E. coli catabolite activator protein
   8113..8205    -  CDS            lacI (fragment): lac repressor; lacI; The lac repressor binds to the lac operator to inhibit transcription in E. coli. This inhibition can be relieved by adding lactose or isopropyl-β-D-thiogalactopyranoside (IPTG).
   8388..8976    -  rep_origin     ori: high-copy-number ColE1/pMB1/pBR322/pUC origin of replication
   9147..10007   -  CDS            AmpR: β-lactamase; bla; confers resistance to ampicillin, carbenicillin, and related antibiotics
  10008..10112   -  promoter       AmpR promoter: bla
>Addgene plasmid #170703 | tetO-SOX9 | addgene full sequence | sequence record 366958 | Addgene NGS Result
ACGTCGACGGATCGGGAGATCTCCCGATCCCCTATGGTGCACTCTCAGTACAATCTGCTCTGATGCCGCA
TAGTTAAGCCAGTATCTGCTCCCTGCTTGTGTGTTGGAGGTCGCTGAGTAGTGCGCGAGCAAAATTTAAG
CTACAACAAGGCAAGGCTTGACCGACAATTGCATGAAGAATCTGCTTAGGGTTAGGCGTTTTGCGCTGCT
TCGCGATGTACGGGCCAGATATACGCGTTGACATTGATTATTGACTAGTTATTAATAGTAATCAATTACG
GGGTCATTAGTTCATAGCCCATATATGGAGTTCCGCGTTACATAACTTACGGTAAATGGCCCGCCTGGCT
GACCGCCCAACGACCCCCGCCCATTGACGTCAATAATGACGTATGTTCCCATAGTAACGCCAATAGGGAC
TTTCCATTGACGTCAATGGGTGGAGTATTTACGGTAAACTGCCCACTTGGCAGTACATCAAGTGTATCAT
ATGCCAAGTACGCCCCCTATTGACGTCAATGACGGTAAATGGCCCGCCTGGCATTATGCCCAGTACATGA
CCTTATGGGACTTTCCTACTTGGCAGTACATCTACGTATTAGTCATCGCTATTACCATGGTGATGCGGTT
TTGGCAGTACATCAATGGGCGTGGATAGCGGTTTGACTCACGGGGATTTCCAAGTCTCCACCCCATTGAC
GTCAATGGGAGTTTGTTTTGGCACCAAAATCAACGGGACTTTCCAAAATGTCGTAACAACTCCGCCCCAT
TGACGCAAATGGGCGGTAGGCGTGTACGGTGGGAGGTCTATATAAGCAGCGCGTTTTGCCTGTACTGGGT
CTCTCTGGTTAGACCAGATCTGAGCCTGGGAGCTCTCTGGCTAACTAGGGAACCCACTGCTTAAGCCTCA
ATAAAGCTTGCCTTGAGTGCTTCAAGTAGTGTGTGCCCGTCTGTTGTGTGACTCTGGTAACTAGAGATCC
CTCAGACCCTTTTAGTCAGTGTGGAAAATCTCTAGCAGTGGCGCCCGAACAGGGACTTGAAAGCGAAAGG
GAAACCAGAGGAGCTCTCTCGACGCAGGACTCGGCTTGCTGAAGCGCGCACGGCAAGAGGCGAGGGGCGG
CGACTGGTGAGTACGCCAAAAATTTTGACTAGCGGAGGCTAGAAGGAGAGAGATGGGTGCGAGAGCGTCA
GTATTAAGCGGGGGAGAATTAGATCGCGATGGGAAAAAATTCGGTTAAGGCCAGGGGGAAAGAAAAAATA
TAAATTAAAACATATAGTATGGGCAAGCAGGGAGCTAGAACGATTCGCAGTTAATCCTGGCCTGTTAGAA
ACATCAGAAGGCTGTAGACAAATACTGGGACAGCTACAACCATCCCTTCAGACAGGATCAGAAGAACTTA
GATCATTATATAATACAGTAGCAACCCTCTATTGTGTGCATCAAAGGATAGAGATAAAAGACACCAAGGA
AGCTTTAGACAAGATAGAGGAAGAGCAAAACAAAAGTAAGACCACCGCACAGCAAGCGGCCGCTGATCTT
CAGACCTGGAGGAGGAGATATGAGGGACAATTGGAGAAGTGAATTATATAAATATAAAGTAGTAAAAATT
GAACCATTAGGAGTAGCACCCACCAAGGCAAAGAGAAGAGTGGTGCAGAGAGAAAAAAGAGCAGTGGGAA
TAGGAGCTTTGTTCCTTGGGTTCTTGGGAGCAGCAGGAAGCACTATGGGCGCAGCGTCAATGACGCTGAC
GGTACAGGCCAGACAATTATTGTCTGGTATAGTGCAGCAGCAGAACAATTTGCTGAGGGCTATTGAGGCG
CAACAGCATCTGTTGCAACTCACAGTCTGGGGCATCAAGCAGCTCCAGGCAAGAATCCTGGCTGTGGAAA
GATACCTAAAGGATCAACAGCTCCTGGGGATTTGGGGTTGCTCTGGAAAACTCATTTGCACCACTGCTGT
GCCTTGGAATGCTAGTTGGAGTAATAAATCTCTGGAACAGATTTGGAATCACACGACCTGGATGGAGTGG
GACAGAGAAATTAACAATTACACAAGCTTAATACACTCCTTAATTGAAGAATCGCAAAACCAGCAAGAAA
AGAATGAACAAGAATTATTGGAATTAGATAAATGGGCAAGTTTGTGGAATTGGTTTAACATAACAAATTG
GCTGTGGTATATAAAATTATTCATAATGATAGTAGGAGGCTTGGTAGGTTTAAGAATAGTTTTTGCTGTA
CTTTCTATAGTGAATAGAGTTAGGCAGGGATATTCACCATTATCGTTTCAGACCCACCTCCCAACCCCGA
GGGGACCCGACAGGCCCGAAGGAATAGAAGAAGAAGGTGGAGAGAGAGACAGAGACAGATCCATTCGATT
AGTGAACGGATCGGCACTGCGTGCGCCAATTCTGCAGACAAATGGCAGTATTCATCCACAATTTTAAAAG
AAAAGGGGGGATTGGGGGGTACAGTGCAGGGGAAAGAATAGTAGACATAATAGCAACAGACATACAAACT
AAAGAATTACAAAAACAAATTACAAAAATTCAAAATTTTCGGGTTTATTACAGGGACAGCAGAGATCCAG
TTTGGTTATCGAGTTTACCACTCCCTATCAGTGATAGAGAAAAGTGAAAGTCGAGTTTACCACTCCCTAT
CAGTGATAGAGAAAAGTGAAAGTCGAGTTTACCACTCCCTATCAGTGATAGAGAAAAGTGAAAGTCGAGT
TTACCACTCCCTATCAGTGATAGAGAAAAGTGAAAGTCGAGTTTACCACTCCCTATCAGTGATAGAGAAA
AGTGAAAGTCGAGTTTACCACTCCCTATCAGTGATAGAGAAAAGTGAAAGTCGAGTTTACCACTCCCTAT
CAGTGATAGAGAAAAGTGAAAGTCGAGCTCGGTACCCGGGTCGAGGTAGGCGTGTACGGTGGGAGGCCTA
TATAAGCAGAGCTCGTTTAGTGAACCGTCAGATCGCCTGGAGACGCCATCCACGCTGTTTTGACCTCCAT
AGAAGACACCGGGACCGATCCAGCCTCCGCGGCCCCGAATTGTAATACGACTCACTATAGGGAGACCCAA
GCTGGCTAGGTAAGCTTGATCAACAAGTTTGTACAAAAAAGCAGGCTTCACCATGAATCTCCTGGACCCC
TTCATGAAGATGACCGACGAGCAGGAGAAGGGCCTGTCCGGCGCCCCCAGCCCCACCATGTCCGAGGACT
CCGCGGGCTCGCCCTGCCCGTCGGGCTCCGGCTCGGACACCGAGAACACGCGGCCCCAGGAGAACACGTT
CCCCAAGGGCGAGCCCGATCTGAAGAAGGAGAGCGAGGAGGACAAGTTCCCCGTGTGCATCCGCGAGGCG
GTCAGCCAGGTGCTCAAAGGCTACGACTGGACGCTGGTGCCCATGCCGGTGCGCGTCAACGGCTCCAGCA
AGAACAAGCCGCACGTCAAGCGGCCCATGAACGCCTTCATGGTGTGGGCGCAGGCGGCGCGCAGGAAGCT
CGCGGACCAGTACCCGCACTTGCACAACGCCGAGCTCAGCAAGACGCTGGGCAAGCTCTGGAGACTTCTG
AACGAGAGCGAGAAGCGGCCCTTCGTGGAGGAGGCGGAGCGGCTGCGCGTGCAGCACAAGAAGGACCACC
CGGATTACAAGTACCAGCCGCGGCGGAGGAAGTCGGTGAAGAACGGGCAGGCGGAGGCAGAGGAGGCCAC
GGAGCAGACGCACATCTCCCCCAACGCCATCTTCAAGGCGCTGCAGGCCGACTCGCCACACTCCTCCTCC
GGCATGAGCGAGGTGCACTCCCCCGGCGAGCACTCGGGGCAATCCCAGGGCCCACCGACCCCACCCACCA
CCCCCAAAACCGACGTGCAGCCGGGCAAGGCTGACCTGAAGCGAGAGGGGCGCCCCTTGCCAGAGGGGGG
CAGACAGCCCCCTATCGACTTCCGCGACGTGGACATCGGCGAGCTGAGCAGCGACGTCATCTCCAACATC
GAGACCTTCGATGTCAACGAGTTTGACCAGTACCTGCCGCCCAACGGCCACCCGGGGGTGCCGGCCACGC
ACGGCCAGGTCACCTACACGGGCAGCTACGGCATCAGCAGCACCGCGGCCACCCCGGCGAGCGCGGGCCA
CGTGTGGATGTCCAAGCAGCAGGCGCCGCCGCCACCCCCGCAGCAGCCCCCACAGGCCCCGCCGGCCCCG
CAGGCGCCCCCGCAGCCGCAGGCGGCGCCCCCACAGCAGCCGGCGGCACCCCCGCAGCAGCCACAGGCGC
ACACGCTGACCACGCTGAGCAGCGAGCCGGGCCAGTCCCAGCGAACGCACATCAAGACGGAGCAGCTGAG
CCCCAGCCACTACAGCGAGCAGCAGCAGCACTCGCCCCAACAGATCGCCTACAGCCCCTTCAACCTCCCA
CACTACAGCCCCTCCTACCCGCCCATCACCCGCTCACAGTACGACTACACCGACCACCAGAACTCCAGCT
CCTACTACAGCCACGCGGCAGGCCAGGGCACCGGCCTCTACTCCACCTTCACCTACATGAACCCCGCTCA
GCGCCCCATGTACACCCCCATCGCCGACACCTCTGGGGTCCCTTCCATCCCGCAGACCCACAGCCCCCAG
CACTGGGAACAACCCGTCTACACACAGCTCACTCGACCTTGAAACCCAGCTTTCTTGTACAAAGTGGTTG
ATCTAGAGGGCCCGCGGTTCGAAGGTAAGCCTATCCCTAACCCTCTCCTCGGTCTCGATTCTACGCGTAC
CGGTCATCATCACCATCACCATTGAGTTTAAACCCGCTGATCAGCCTCAATTCGATATCAAGCTTATCGA
TAATCAACCTCTGGATTACAAAATTTGTGAAAGATTGACTGGTATTCTTAACTATGTTGCTCCTTTTACG
CTATGTGGATACGCTGCTTTAATGCCTTTGTATCATGCTATTGCTTCCCGTATGGCTTTCATTTTCTCCT
CCTTGTATAAATCCTGGTTGCTGTCTCTTTATGAGGAGTTGTGGCCCGTTGTCAGGCAACGTGGCGTGGT
GTGCACTGTGTTTGCTGACGCAACCCCCACTGGTTGGGGCATTGCCACCACCTGTCAGCTCCTTTCCGGG
ACTTTCGCTTTCCCCCTCCCTATTGCCACGGCGGAACTCATCGCCGCCTGCCTTGCCCGCTGCTGGACAG
GGGCTCGGCTGTTGGGCACTGACAATTCCGTGGTGTTGTCGGGGAAATCATCGTCCTTTCCTTGGCTGCT
CGCCTGTGTTGCCACCTGGATTCTGCGCGGGACGTCCTTCTGCTACGTCCCTTCGGCCCTCAATCCAGCG
GACCTTCCTTCCCGCGGCCTGCTGCCGGCTCTGCGGCCTCTTCCGCGTCTTCGCCTTCGCCCTCAGACGA
GTCGGATCTCCCTTTGGGCCGCCTCCCCGCATCGATACCGTCGACCTCGAGACCTAGAAAAACATGGAGC
AATCACAAGTAGCAATACAGCAGCTACCAATGCTGATTGTGCCTGGCTAGAAGCACAAGAGGAGGAGGAG
GTGGGTTTTCCAGTCACACCTCAGGTACCTTTAAGACCAATGACTTACAAGGCAGCTGTAGATCTTAGCC
ACTTTTTAAAAGAAAAGGGGGGACTGGAAGGGCTAATTCACTCCCAACGAAGACAAGATATCCTTGATCT
GTGGATCTACCACACACAAGGCTACTTCCCTGATTGGCAGAACTACACACCAGGGCCAGGGATCAGATAT
CCACTGACCTTTGGATGGTGCTACAAGCTAGTACCAGTTGAGCAAGAGAAGGTAGAAGAAGCCAATGAAG
GAGAGAACACCCGCTTGTTACACCCTGTGAGCCTGCATGGGATGGATGACCCGGAGAGAGAAGTATTAGA
GTGGAGGTTTGACAGCCGCCTAGCATTTCATCACATGGCCCGAGAGCTGCATCCGGACTGTACTGGGTCT
CTCTGGTTAGACCAGATCTGAGCCTGGGAGCTCTCTGGCTAACTAGGGAACCCACTGCTTAAGCCTCAAT
AAAGCTTGCCTTGAGTGCTTCAAGTAGTGTGTGCCCGTCTGTTGTGTGACTCTGGTAACTAGAGATCCCT
CAGACCCTTTTAGTCAGTGTGGAAAATCTCTAGCAGGGCCCGTTTAAACCCGCTGATCAGCCTCGACTGT
GCCTTCTAGTTGCCAGCCATCTGTTGTTTGCCCCTCCCCCGTGCCTTCCTTGACCCTGGAAGGTGCCACT
CCCACTGTCCTTTCCTAATAAAATGAGGAAATTGCATCGCATTGTCTGAGTAGGTGTCATTCTATTCTGG
GGGGTGGGGTGGGGCAGGACAGCAAGGGGGAGGATTGGGAAGACAATAGCAGGCATGCTGGGGATGCGGT
GGGCTCTATGGCTTCTGAGGCGGAAAGAACCAGCTGGGGCTCTAGGGGGTATCCCC
[124 nt withheld, positions 6427-6550]
C
[91 nt withheld, positions 6552-6642]
A
[49 nt withheld, positions 6644-6692]
CCTTTGACGTTGGAGTCCACGTTCTTT
[37 nt withheld, positions 6720-6756]
ACCCTATCTCGGTCTATTCTTTTGATTTATAAGGGATTTTGCCGATTTCGGCCTATTGGTTAAAAAATGA
GCTGATTTAACAAAAATTTAACGCGAATTAATTCTGTGGAATGTGTGTCAGTTAGGGTGTGGAAAGTCCC
CAGGCTCCCCAGCAGGCAGAAGTATGCAAAGCATGCATCTCAATTAGTCAGCAACCAGGTGTGGAAAGTC
CCCAGGCTCCCCAGCAGGCAGAAGTATGCAAAGCATGCATCTCAATTAGTCAGCAACCATAGTCCCGCCC
CTAACTCCGCCCATCCCGCCCCTAACTCCGCCCAGTTCCGCCCATTCTCCGCCCCATGGCTGACTAATTT
TTTTTATTTATGCAGAGGCCGAGGCCGCCTCTGCCTCTGAGCTATTCCAGAAGTAGTGAGGAGGCTTTTT
TGGAGGCCTAGGCTTTTGCAAAAAGCTCCCGGGAGCTTGTATATCCATTTTCGGATCTGATCAGCACGTG
TTGACAATTAATCATCGGCATAGTATATCGGCATAGTATAATACGACAAGGTGAGGAACTAAACCATGGC
CAAGTTGACCAGTGCCGTTCCGGTGCTCACCGCGCGCGACGTCGCCGGAGCGGTCGAGTTCTGGACCGAC
CGGCTCGGGTTCTCCCGGGACTTCGTGGAGGACGACTTCGCCGGTGTGGTCCGGGACGACGTGACCCTGT
TCATCAGCGCGGTCCAGGACCAGGTGGTGCCGGACAACACCCTGGCCTGGGTGTGGGTGCGCGGCCTGGA
CGAGCTGTACGCCGAGTGGTCGGAGGTCGTGTCCACGAACTTCCGGGACGCCTCCGGGCCGGCCATGACC
GAGATCGGCGAGCAGCCGTGGGGGCGGGAGTTCGCCCTGCGCGACCCGGCCGGCAACTGCGTGCACTTCG
TGGCCGAGGAGCAGGACTGACACGTGCTACGAGATTTCGATTCCACCGCCGCCTTCTATGAAAGGTTGGG
CTTCGGAATCGTTTTCCGGGACGCCGGCTGGATGATCCTCCAGCGCGGGGATCTCATGCTGGAGTTCTTC
GCCCACCCCAACTTGTTTATTGCAGCTTATAATGGTTACAAATAAAGCAATAGCATCACAAATTTCACAA
ATAAAGCATTTTTTTCACTGCATTCTAGTTGTGGTTTGTCCAAACTCATCAATGTATCTTATCATGTCTG
TATACCGTCGACCTCTAGCTAGAGCTTGGCGTAATCATGGTCATAGCTGTTTCCTGTGTGAAATTGTTAT
CCGCTCACAATTCCACACAACATACGAGCCGGAAGCATAAAGTGTAAAGCCTGGGGTGCCTAATGAGTGA
GCTAACTCACATTAATTGCGTTGCGCTCACTGCCCGCTTTCCAGTCGGGAAACCTGTCGTGCCAGCTGCA
TTAATGAATCGGCCAACGCGCGGGGAGAGGCGGTTTGCGTATTGGGCGCTCTTCCGCTTCCTCGCTCACT
GACTCGCTGCGCTCGGTCGTTCGGCTGCGGCGAGCGGTATCAGCTCACTCAAAGGCGGTAATACGGTTAT
CCACAGAATCAGGGGATAACGCAGGAAAGAACATGTGAGCAAAAGGCCAGCAAAAGGCCAGGAACCGTAA
AAAGGCCGCGTTGCTGGCGTTTTTCCATAGGCTCCGCCCCCCTGACGAGCATCACAAAAATCGACGCTCA
AGTCAGAGGTGGCGAAACCCGACAGGACTATAAAGATACCAGGCGTTTCCCCCTGGAAGCTCCCTCGTGC
GCTCTCCTGTTCCGACCCTGCCGCTTACCGGATACCTGTCCGCCTTTCTCCCTTCGGGAAGCGTGGCGCT
TTCTCATAGCTCACGCTGTAGGTATCTCAGTTCGGTGTAGGTCGTTCGCTCCAAGCTGGGCTGTGTGCAC
GAACCCCCCGTTCAGCCCGACCGCTGCGCCTTATCCGGTAACTATCGTCTTGAGTCCAACCCGGTAAGAC
ACGACTTATCGCCACTGGCAGCAGCCACTGGTAACAGGATTAGCAGAGCGAGGTATGTAGGCGGTGCTAC
AGAGTTCTTGAAGTGGTGGCCTAACTACGGCTACACTAGAAGAACAGTATTTGGTATCTGCGCTCTGCTG
AAGCCAGTTACCTTCGGAAAAAGAGTTGGTAGCTCTTGATCCGGCAAACAAACCACCGCTGGTAGCGGTG
GTTTTTTTGTTTGCAAGCAGCAGATTACGCGCAGAAAAAAAGGATCTCAAGAAGATCCTTTGATCTTTTC
TACGGGGTCTGACGCTCAGTGGAACGAAAACTCACGTTAAGGGATTTTGGTCATGAGATTATCAAAAAGG
ATCTTCACCTAGATCCTTTTAAATTAAAAATGAAGTTTTAAATCAATCTAAAGTATATATGAGTAAACTT
GGTCTGACAGTTACCAATGCTTAATCAGTGAGGCACCTATCTCAGCGATCTGTCTATTTCGTTCATCCAT
AGTTGCCTGACTCCCCGTCGTGTAGATAACTACGATACGGGAGGGCTTACCATCTGGCCCCAGTGCTGCA
ATGATACCGCGAGACCCACGCTCACCGGCTCCAGATTTATCAGCAATAAACCAGCCAGCCGGAAGGGCCG
AGCGCAGAAGTGGTCCTGCAACTTTATCCGCCTCCATCCAGTCTATTAATTGTTGCCGGGAAGCTAGAGT
AAGTAGTTCGCCAGTTAATAGTTTGCGCAACGTTGTTGCCATTGCTACAGGCATCGTGGTGTCACGCTCG
TCGTTTGGTATGGCTTCATTCAGCTCCGGTTCCCAACGATCAAGGCGAGTTACATGATCCCCCATGTTGT
GCAAAAAAGCGGTTAGCTCCTTCGGTCCTCCGATCGTTGTCAGAAGTAAGTTGGCCGCAGTGTTATCACT
CATGGTTATGGCAGCACTGCATAATTCTCTTACTGTCATGCCATCCGTAAGATGCTTTTCTGTGACTGGT
GAGTACTCAACCAAGTCATTCTGAGAATAGTGTATGCGGCGACCGAGTTGCTCTTGCCCGGCGTCAATAC
GGGATAATACCGCGCCACATAGCAGAACTTTAAAAGTGCTCATCATTGGAAAACGTTCTTCGGGGCGAAA
ACTCTCAAGGATCTTACCGCTGTTGAGATCCAGTTCGATGTAACCCACTCGTGCACCCAACTGATCTTCA
GCATCTTTTACTTTCACCAGCGTTTCTGGGTGAGCAAAAACAGGAAGGCAAAATGCCGCAAAAAAGGGAA
TAAGGGCGACACGGAAATGTTGAATACTCATACTCTTCCTTTTTCAATATTATTGAAGCATTTATCAGGG
TTATTGTCTCATGAGCGGATACATATTTGAATGTATTTAGAAAAATAAACAAATAGGGGTTCCGCGCACA
TTTCCCCGAAAAGTGCCACCTG
